>Addgene plasmid #201924 | pHAGE-Mch-MAP1LC3B | addgene full sequence | sequence record 397641 | Addgene NGS Result
TGGAAGGGCTAATTCACTCCCAAAGAAGACAAGATATCCTTGATCTGTGGATCTACCACACACAAGGCTA
CTTCCCTGATTAGCAGAACTACACACCAGGGCCAGGGGTCAGATATCCACTGACCTTTGGATGGTGCTAC
AAGCTAGTACCAGTTGAGCCAGATAAGGTAGAAGAGGCCAATAAAGGAGAGAACACCAGCTTGTTACACC
CTGTGAGCCTGCATGGGATGGATGACCCGGAGAGAGAAGTGTTAGAGTGTAGGTTTGACAGCCGCCTAGC
ATTTCATCACGTGGCCCGAGAGCTGCATCCGGAGTACTTCAAGAACTGCTGATATCGAGCTTGCTACAAG
GGACTTTCCGCTGGGGACTTTCCAGGGAGGCGTGGCCTGGGCGGGACTGGGGAGTGGCGAGCCCTCAGAT
CCTGCATATAAGCAGCTGCTTTTTGCCTGTACTGGGTCTCTCTGGTTAGACCAGATCTGAGCCTGGGAGC
TCTCTGGCTAACTAGGGAACCCACTGCTTAAGCCTCAATAAAGCTTGCCTTGAGTGCTTCAAGTAGTGTG
TGCCCGTCTGTTGTGTGACTCTGGTAACTAGAGATCCCTCAGACCCTTTTAGTCAGTGTGGAAAATCTCT
AGCAGTGGCGCCCGAACAGGGACTTGAAAGCGAAAGGGAAACCAGAGGAGCTCTCTCGACGCAGGACTCG
GCTTGCTGAAGCGCGCACGGCAAGAGGCGAGGGGCGGCGACTGGTGAGTACGCCAAAAATTTTGACTAGC
GGAGGCTAGAAGGAGAGAGATGGGTGCGAGAGCGTCAGTATTAAGCGGGGGAGAATTAGATCGCGATGGG
AAAAAATTCGGTTAAGGCCAGGGGGAAAGAAAAAATATAAATTAAAACATATAGTATGGGCAAGCAGGGA
GCTAGAACGATTCGCAGTTAATCCTGGCCTGTTAGAAACATCAGAAGGCTGTAGACAAATACTGGGACAG
CTACAACCATCCCTTCAGACAGGATCAGAAGAACTTAGATCATTATATAATACAGTAGCAACCCTCTATT
GTGTGCATCAAAGGATAGAGATAAAAGACACCAAGGAAGCTTTAGACAAGATAGAGGAAGAGCAAAACAA
AAGTAAGACCACCGCACAGCAAGCGGCCGGCCGCTGATCTTCAGACCTGGAGGAGGAGATATGAGGGACA
ATTGGAGAAGTGAATTATATAAATATAAAGTAGTAAAAATTGAACCATTAGGAGTAGCACCCACCAAGGC
AAAGAGAAGAGTGGTGCAGAGAGAAAAAAGAGCAGTGGGAATAGGAGCTTTGTTCCTTGGGTTCTTGGGA
GCAGCAGGAAGCACTATGGGCGCAGCGTCAATGACGCTGACGGTACAGGCCAGACAATTATTGTCTGGTA
TAGTGCAGCAGCAGAACAATTTGCTGAGGGCTATTGAGGCGCAACAGCATCTGTTGCAACTCACAGTCTG
GGGCATCAAGCAGCTCCAGGCAAGAATCCTGGCTGTGGAAAGATACCTAAAGGATCAACAGCTCCTGGGG
ATTTGGGGTTGCTCTGGAAAACTCATTTGCACCACTGCTGTGCCTTGGAATGCTAGTTGGAGTAATAAAT
CTCTGGAACAGATTTGGAATCACACGACCTGGATGGAGTGGGACAGAGAAATTAACAATTACACAAGCTT
AATACACTCCTTAATTGAAGAATCGCAAAACCAGCAAGAAAAGAATGAACAAGAATTATTGGAATTAGAT
AAATGGGCAAGTTTGTGGAATTGGTTTAACATAACAAATTGGCTGTGGTATATAAAATTATTCATAATGA
TAGTAGGAGGCTTGGTAGGTTTAAGAATAGTTTTTGCTGTACTTTCTATAGTGAATAGAGTTAGGCAGGG
ATATTCACCATTATCGTTTCAGACCCACCTCCCAACCCCGAGGGGACCCGACAGGCCCGAAGGAATAGAA
GAAGAAGGTGGAGAGAGAGACAGAGACAGATCCATTCGATTAGTGAACGGATCTCGACGGTATCGCCGAA
TTAATTCACAAATGGCAGTATTCATCCACAATTTTAAAAGAAAAGGGGGGATTGGGGGGTACAGTGCAGG
GGAAAGAATAGTAGACATAATAGCAACAGACATACAAACTAAAGAATTACAAAAACAAATTACAAAAATT
CAAAATTTTCGGGTTTATTACAGGGACAGCAGAGATCCAGTTTGGACTAGTGGAGTTCCGCGTTACATAA
CTTACGGTAAATGGCCCGCCTGGCTGACCGCCCAACGACCCCCGCCCATTGACGTCAATAATGACGTATG
TTCCCATAGTAACGCCAATAGGGACTTTCCATTGACGTCAATGGGTGGAGTATTTACGGTAAACTGCCCA
CTTGGCAGTACATCAAGTGTATCATATGCCAAGTACGCCCCCTATTGACGTCAATGACGGTAAATGGCCC
GCCTGGCATTATGCCCAGTACATGACCTTATGGGACTTTCCTACTTGGCAGTACATCTACGTATTAGTCA
TCGCTATTACCATGGTGATGCGGTTTTGGCAGTACATCAATGGGCGTGGATAGCGGTTTGACTCACGGGG
ATTTCCAAGTCTCCACCCCATTGACGTCAATGGGAGTTTGTTTTGGCACCAAAATCAACGGGACTTTCCA
AAATGTCGTAACAACTCCGCCCCATTGACGCAAATGGGCGGTAGGCGTGTACGGTGGGAGGTCTATATAA
GCAGAGCTCGTTTAGTGAACCGTCAGATCGCCTGGAGACGCCATCCACGCTGTTTTGACCTCCATAGAAG
ACACCGGCGGCCGCAGATCTCTCGAGGTTGATCTGCTAGCATGGTGAGCAAGGGCGAGGAGGATAACATG
GCCATCATCAAGGAGTTCATGCGCTTCAAGGTGCACATGGAGGGCTCCGTGAACGGCCACGAGTTCGAGA
TCGAGGGCGAGGGCGAGGGCCGCCCCTACGAGGGCACCCAGACCGCCAAGCTGAAGGTGACCAAGGGTGG
CCCCCTGCCCTTCGCCTGGGACATCCTGTCCCCTCAGTTCATGTACGGCTCCAAGGCCTACGTGAAGCAC
CCCGCCGACATCCCCGACTACTTGAAGCTGTCCTTCCCCGAGGGCTTCAAGTGGGAGCGCGTGATGAACT
TCGAGGACGGCGGCGTGGTGACCGTGACCCAGGACTCCTCCCTGCAGGACGGCGAGTTCATCTACAAGGT
GAAGCTGCGCGGCACCAACTTCCCCTCCGACGGCCCCGTAATGCAGAAGAAGACCATGGGCTGGGAGGCC
TCCTCCGAGCGGATGTACCCCGAGGACGGCGCCCTGAAGGGCGAGATCAAGCAGAGGCTGAAGCTGAAGG
ACGGCGGCCACTACGACGCTGAGGTCAAGACCACCTACAAGGCCAAGAAGCCCGTGCAGCTGCCCGGCGC
CTACAACGTCAACATCAAGTTGGACATCACCTCCCACAACGAGGACTACACCATCGTGGAACAGTACGAA
CGCGCCGAGGGCCGCCACTCCACCGGCGGCATGGACGAGCTGTACAAGGCATGCAGCGCTAGTGCTTATC
AAACAAGTTTGTACAAAAAAGTTGGCATGCCCTCAGACCGGCCTTTCAAGCAGCGGCGGAGCTTCGCCGA
CCGCTGTAAGGAGGTACAGCAGATCCGCGACCAGCACCCCAGCAAAATCCCGGTGATCATCGAGCGCTAC
AAGGGTGAGAAGCAGCTGCCCGTCCTGGACAAGACCAAGTTTTTGGTCCCGGACCATGTCAACATGAGCG
AGTTGGTCAAGATCATCCGGCGCCGCCTGCAGCTGAACCCCACGCAGGCCTTCTTCCTGCTGGTGAACCA
GCACAGCATGGTGAGTGTGTCCACGCCCATCGCGGACATCTACGAGCAGGAGAAAGACGAGGACGGCTTC
CTCTATATGGTCTACGCCTCCCAGGAAACCTTCGGCTTCTGACCAACTTTCTTGTACAAAGTGGTTCGAT
AACGAATTCCGCCCCCCCCCCCTAACGTTACTGGCCGAAGCCGCTTGGAATAAGGCCGGTGTGCGTTTGT
CTATATGTTATTTTCCACCATATTGCCGTCTTTTGGCAATGTGAGGGCCCGGAAACCTGGCCCTGTCTTC
TTGACGAGCATTCCTAGGGGTCTTTCCCCTCTCGCCAAAGGAATGCAAGGTCTGTTGAATGTCGTGAAGG
AAGCAGTTCCTCTGGAAGCTTCTTGAAGACAAACAACGTCTGTAGCGACCCTTTGCAGGCAGCGGAACCC
CCCACCTGGCGACAGGTGCCTCTGCGGCCAAAAGCCACGTGTATAAGATACACCTGCAAAGGCGGCACAA
CCCCAGTGCCACGTTGTGAGTTGGATAGTTGTGGAAAGAGTCAAATGGCTCTCCTCAAGCGTATTCAACA
AGGGGCTGAAGGATGCCCAGAAGGTACCCCATTGTATGGGATCTGATCTGGGGCCTCGGTGCACATGCTT
TACATGTGTTTAGTCGAGGTTAAAAAAACGTCTAGGCCCCCCGAACCACGGGGACGTGGTTTTCCTTTGA
AAAACACGATGATAATATGGCCACAACCATGACCGAGTACAAGCCCACGGTGCGCCTCGCCACCCGCGAC
GACGTCCCCAGGGCCGTACGCACCCTCGCCGCCGCGTTCGCCGACTACCCCGCCACGCGCCACACCGTCG
ATCCGGACCGCCACATCGAGCGGGTCACCGAGCTGCAAGAACTCTTCCTCACGCGCGTCGGGCTCGACAT
CGGCAAGGTGTGGGTCGCGGACGACGGCGCCGCGGTGGCGGTCTGGACCACGCCGGAGAGCGTCGAAGCG
GGGGCGGTGTTCGCCGAGATCGGCCCGCGCATGGCCGAGTTGAGCGGTTCCCGGCTGGCCGCGCAGCAAC
AGATGGAAGGCCTCCTGGCGCCGCACCGGCCCAAGGAGCCCGCGTGGTTCCTGGCCACCGTCGGCGTCTC
GCCCGACCACCAGGGCAAGGGTCTGGGCAGCGCCGTCGTGCTCCCCGGAGTGGAGGCGGCCGAGCGCGCC
GGGGTGCCCGCCTTCCTGGAGACCTCCGCGCCCCGCAACCTCCCCTTCTACGAGCGGCTCGGCTTCACCG
TCACCGCCGACGTCGAGGTGCCCGAAGGACCGCGCACCTGGTGCATGACCCGCAAGCCCGGTGCCTGATG
CATCGATGGATCCTAATCAACCTCTGGATTACAAAATTTGTGAAAGATTGACTGGTATTCTTAACTATGT
TGCTCCTTTTACGCTATGTGGATACGCTGCTTTAATGCCTTTGTATCATGCTATTGCTTCCCGTATGGCT
TTCATTTTCTCCTCCTTGTATAAATCCTGGTTGCTGTCTCTTTATGAGGAGTTGTGGCCCGTTGTCAGGC
AACGTGGCGTGGTGTGCACTGTGTTTGCTGACGCAACCCCCACTGGTTGGGGCATTGCCACCACCTGTCA
GCTCCTTTCCGGGACTTTCGCTTTCCCCCTCCCTATTGCCACGGCGGAACTCATCGCCGCCTGCCTTGCC
CGCTGCTGGACAGGGGCTCGGCTGTTGGGCACTGACAATTCCGTGGTGTTGTCGGGGAAATCATCGTCCT
TTCCTTGGCTGCTCGCCTGTGTTGCCACCTGGATTCTGCGCGGGACGTCCTTCTGCTACGTCCCTTCGGC
CCTCAATCCAGCGGACCTTCCTTCCCGCGGCCTGCTGCCGGCTCTGCGGCCTCTTCCGCGTCTTCGCCTT
CGCCCTCAGACGAGTCGGATCTCCCTTTGGGCCGCCTCCCCGCCTGAGATCCTTTAAGACCAATGACTTA
CAAGGCAGCTGTAGATCTTAGCCACTTTTTAAAAGAAAAGGGGGGACTGGAAGGGCTAATTCACTCCCAA
CGAAGACAAGATCTGCTTTTTGCTTGTACTGGGTCTCTCTGGTTAGACCAGATCTGAGCCTGGGAGCTCT
CTGGCTAACTAGGGAACCCACTGCTTAAGCCTCAATAAAGCTTGCCTTGAGTGCTTCAAGTAGTGTGTGC
CCGTCTGTTGTGTGACTCTGGTAACTAGAGATCCCTCAGACCCTTTTAGTCAGTGTGGAAAATCTCTAGC
AGTAGTAGTTCATGTCATCTTATTATTCAGTATTTATAACTTGCAAAGAAATGAATATCAGAGAGTGAGA
GGCCCGGGTTAATTAAGGAAAGGGCTAGATCATTCTTGAAGACGAAAGGGCCTCGTGATACGCCTATTTT
TATAGGTTAATGTCATGATAATAATGGTTTCTTAGACGTCAGGTGGCACTTTTCGGGGAAATGTGCGCGG
AACCCCTATTTGTTTATTTTTCTAAATACATTCAAATATGTATCCGCTCATGAGACAATAACCCTGATAA
ATGCTTCAATAATATTGAAAAAGGAAGAGTATGAGTATTCAACATTTCCGTGTCGCCCTTATTCCCTTTT
TTGCGGCATTTTGCCTTCCTGTTTTTGCTCACCCAGAAACGCTGGTGAAAGTAAAAGATGCTGAAGATCA
GTTGGGTGCACGAGTGGGTTACATCGAACTGGATCTCAACAGCGGTAAGATCCTTGAGAGTTTTCGCCCC
GAAGAACGTTTTCCAATGATGAGCACTTTTAAAGTTCTGCTATGTGGCGCGGTATTATCCCGTGTTGACG
CCGGGCAAGAGCAACTCGGTCGCCGCATACACTATTCTCAGAATGACTTGGTTGAGTACTCACCAGTCAC
AGAAAAGCATCTTACGGATGGCATGACAGTAAGAGAATTATGCAGTGCTGCCATAACCATGAGTGATAAC
ACTGCGGCCAACTTACTTCTGACAACGATCGGAGGACCGAAGGAGCTAACCGCTTTTTTGCACAACATGG
GGGATCATGTAACTCGCCTTGATCGTTGGGAACCGGAGCTGAATGAAGCCATACCAAACGACGAGCGTGA
CACCACGATGCCTGTAGCAATGGCAACAACGTTGCGCAAACTATTAACTGGCGAACTACTTACTCTAGCT
TCCCGGCAACAATTAATAGACTGGATGGAGGCGGATAAAGTTGCAGGACCACTTCTGCGCTCGGCCCTTC
CGGCTGGCTGGTTTATTGCTGATAAATCTGGAGCCGGTGAGCGTGGGTCTCGCGGTATCATTGCAGCACT
GGGGCCAGATGGTAAGCCCTCCCGTATCGTAGTTATCTACACGACGGGGAGTCAGGCAACTATGGATGAA
CGAAATAGACAGATCGCTGAGATAGGTGCCTCACTGATTAAGCATTGGTAACTGTCAGACCAAGTTTACT
CATATATACTTTAGATTGATTTAAAACTTCATTTTTAATTTAAAAGGATCTAGGTGAAGATCCTTTTTGA
TAATCTCATGACCAAAATCCCTTAACGTGAGTTTTCGTTCCACTGAGCGTCAGACCCCGTAGAAAAGATC
AAAGGATCTTCTTGAGATCCTTTTTTTCTGCGCGTAATCTGCTGCTTGCAAACAAAAAAACCACCGCTAC
CAGCGGTGGTTTGTTTGCCGGATCAAGAGCTACCAACTCTTTTTCCGAAGGTAACTGGCTTCAGCAGAGC
GCAGATACCAAATACTGTTCTTCTAGTGTAGCCGTAGTTAGGCCACCACTTCAAGAACTCTGTAGCACCG
CCTACATACCTCGCTCTGCTAATCCTGTTACCAGTGGCTGCTGCCAGTGGCGATAAGTCGTGTCTTACCG
GGTTGGACTCAAGACGATAGTTACCGGATAAGGCGCAGCGGTCGGGCTGAACGGGGGGTTCGTGCACACA
GCCCAGCTTGGAGCGAACGACCTACACCGAACTGAGATACCTACAGCGTGAGCTATGAGAAAGCGCCACG
CTTCCCGAAGGGAGAAAGGCGGACAGGTATCCGGTAAGCGGCAGGGTCGGAACAGGAGAGCGCACGAGGG
AGCTTCCAGGGGGAAACGCCTGGTATCTTTATAGTCCTGTCGGGTTTCGCCACCTCTGACTTGAGCGTCG
ATTTTTGTGATGCTCGTCAGGGGGGCGGAGCCTATGGAAAAACGCCAGCAACGCGGCCTTTTTACGGTTC
CTGGCCTTTTGCTGGCCTTTTGCTCACATGTTCTTTCCTGCGTTATCCCCTGATTCTGTGGATAACCGTA
TTACCGCCTTTGAGTGAGCTGATACCGCTCGCCGCAGCCGAACGACCGAGCGCAGCGAGTCAGTGAGCGA
GGAAGCGGAAGAGCGCCCAATACGCAAACCGCCTCTCCCCGCGCGTTGGCCGATTCATTAATGCAGCAAG
CTCATGGCTGACTAATTTTTTTTATTTATGCAGAGGCCGAGGCCGCCTCGGCCTCTGAGCTATTCCAGAA
GTAGTGAGGAGGCTTTTTTGGAGGCCTAGGCTTTTGCAAAAAGCTCCCCGTGGCACGACAGGTTTCCCGA
CTGGAAAGCGGGCAGTGAGCGCAACGCAATTAATGTGAGTTAGCTCACTCATTAGGCACCCCAGGCTTTA
CACTTTATGCTTCCGGCTCGTATGTTGTGTGGAATTGTGAGCGGATAACAATTTCACACAGGAAACAGCT
ATGACATGATTACGAATTTCACAAATAAAGCATTTTTTTCACTGCATTCTAGTTGTGGTTTGTCCAAACT
CATCAATGTATCTTATCATGTCTGGATCAACTGGATAACTCAAGCTAACCAAAATCATCCCAAACTTCCC
ACCCCATACCCTATTACCACTGCCAATTACCTGTGGTTTCATTTACTCTAAACCTGTGATTCCTCTGAAT
TATTTTCATTTTAAAGAAATTGTATTTGTTAAATATGTACTACAAACTTAGTAGT
Features (pLannotate 1.2.2; 28 found; start..end, strand, type, name):
    377..634     +  LTR            5' LTR (truncated): truncated 5' long terminal repeat (LTR) from HIV-1
    681..806     +  misc_feature   HIV-1 Ψ: packaging signal of human immunodeficiency virus type 1
    790..1128    +  CDS            HIV-1 gag (fragment): gag protein from human immunodeficiency virus 1; gag
   1303..1536    +  misc_feature   RRE: The Rev response element (RRE) of HIV-1 allows for Rev-dependent mRNA export from the nucleus to the cytoplasm.
   1913..2013    +  CDS            Rev (fragment): human immunodeficiency virus 1 (HIV-1) Rev protein; rev; enhances nuclear export of unspliced and incompletely spliced viral mRNAs
   2062..2179    +  misc_feature   cPPT/CTS: central polypurine tract and central termination sequence of HIV-1
   2231..2534    +  enhancer       CMV enhancer: human cytomegalovirus immediate early enhancer
   2535..2738    +  promoter       CMV promoter: human cytomegalovirus (CMV) immediate early promoter
   2841..3548    +  CDS            mCherry: mCherry is a basic (constitutively fluorescent) red fluorescent protein published in 2004, derived from Discosoma sp.. It is reported to be a very rapidly-maturing monomer with low acid sensitivity.
   3574..3591    +  protein_bind   attB1 (fragment): mutant version of attB; core recombination site for the Gateway® BP reaction BP Clonase™
   3597..3959    +  CDS            LC3A: human LC3 protein; MAP1LC3A; Atg8 family member found on autophagosomes
   3967..3984    -  protein_bind   attB2 (fragment): mutant version of attB; core recombination site for the Gateway® BP reaction BP Clonase™
   4103..4565    +  misc_feature   IRES: internal ribosome entry site (IRES) of the encephalomyocarditis virus (EMCV)
   4579..5178    +  CDS            PuroR: puromycin N-acetyltransferase; pac from Streptomyces alboniger; confers resistance to puromycin
   5195..5783    +  misc_feature   WPRE: woodchuck hepatitis virus posttranscriptional regulatory element
   5791..5856    +  CDS            nef (fragment): NEF_HV1Z2 - Experimental evidence at protein level: Swiss-Prot protein existence level 1. Extracellular Nef protein targets CD4(+) T-lymphocytes for apoptosis by interacting with CXCR4 surface receptors. From Human immunodeficiency virus type 1 group M subtype D (isolate Z2/CDC-Z34) (HIV-1).
   5858..6091    +  LTR            3' LTR (ΔU3): self-inactivating 3' long terminal repeat (LTR) from HIV-1
   6296..6400    +  promoter       AmpR promoter: bla
   6401..7261    +  CDS            AmpR: β-lactamase; bla; confers resistance to ampicillin, carbenicillin, and related antibiotics
   7432..8020    +  rep_origin     ori: high-copy-number ColE1/pMB1/pBR322/pUC origin of replication
   8203..8257    +  CDS            lacI (fragment): lac repressor; lacI; The lac repressor binds to the lac operator to inhibit transcription in E. coli. This inhibition can be relieved by adding lactose or isopropyl-β-D-thiogalactopyranoside (IPTG).
   8263..8356    +  rep_origin     SV40 ori (fragment): SV40 origin of replication
   8381..8418    +  CDS            lacI (fragment): lac repressor; lacI; The lac repressor binds to the lac operator to inhibit transcription in E. coli. This inhibition can be relieved by adding lactose or isopropyl-β-D-thiogalactopyranoside (IPTG).
   8431..8452    +  protein_bind   CAP binding site: CAP binding activates transcription in the presence of cAMP. E. coli catabolite activator protein
   8467..8497    +  promoter       lac promoter: promoter for the E. coli lac operon
   8505..8521    +  protein_bind   lac operator: The lac repressor binds to the lac operator to inhibit transcription in E. coli. This inhibition can be relieved by adding lactose or isopropyl-β-D-thiogalactopyranoside (IPTG). lac repressor encoded by lacI
   8555..8638    +  polyA_signal   SV40 poly(A) signal (fragment): SV40 polyadenylation signal
   8805..329     +  CDS            nef (fragment) (across the origin): NEF_HV1BR - Experimental evidence at protein level: Swiss-Prot protein existence level 1. Extracellular Nef protein targets CD4(+) T-lymphocytes for apoptosis by interacting with CXCR4 surface receptors (PubMed:14990729). From Human immunodeficiency virus type 1 group M subtype B (isolate BRU/LAI) (HIV-1).
