[The description below was written by a language model from this plasmid's Addgene catalogue record and pLannotate feature annotations shown in this document.]
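Description:
pHAGE-Mch-MAP1LC3B is an HIV-1-based lentiviral transfer plasmid on the pHAGE backbone, made to deliver an mCherry-tagged human MAP1LC3B (LC3B) into mammalian cells by transduction. In bacteria it is maintained through a high-copy ColE1/pUC-type origin and selected with ampicillin via the β-lactamase gene. The viral portion carries a truncated 5' LTR, the Ψ packaging signal with an adjoining gag fragment, the Rev response element for Rev-dependent nuclear export of the genomic RNA, the cPPT/CTS that aids nuclear import, and a ΔU3 self-inactivating 3' LTR. After integration, the viral promoter is therefore disabled and expression depends on the internal promoter.

That internal cassette is driven by the CMV enhancer and immediate early promoter. mCherry lies upstream of the LC3 coding sequence, which is flanked by attB1 and attB2 remnants consistent with the recorded Gateway cloning. This order places the red fluorescent protein at the N terminus, an arrangement that leaves the LC3 C terminus free for the processing and lipidation that anchor it to autophagosomal membranes. The automated annotation labels this open reading frame as LC3A, whereas the catalogue entry identifies it as MAP1LC3B; this may simply reflect similarity between the paralogues. Downstream, an EMCV IRES allows translation of puromycin N-acetyltransferase from the same transcript, so transduced cells can be selected with puromycin, and a WPRE enhances transcript expression. The construct serves as a fluorescent autophagosome marker, and the associated work concerns selective ER-phagy during neurogenesis.
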