Addgene plasmid #201924: pHAGE-Mch-MAP1LC3B
Purpose: For lentiviral transduction of Mch-MAP1LC3B
Depositing lab: Wade Harper. Depositing organization: Harvard Medical School. Publication: Combinatorial selective ER-phagy remodels the ER during neurogenesis. Hoyer MJ, Capitanio C, Smith IR, Paoli JC, Bieber A, Jiang Y, Paulo JA, Gonzalez-Lozano MA, Baumeister W, Wilfling F, Schulman BA, Harper JW. Nat Cell Biol. 2024 Mar;26(3):378-392. doi: 10.1038/s41556-024-01356-4. Epub 2024 Mar 1. PubMed 38429475.
Backbone
  Vector backbone: pHAGE
  Vector type: Lentiviral
Growth in bacteria
  Bacterial resistance: Ampicillin, 100 μg/mL
  Growth temperature: 37°C
  Growth strain: NEB Stable
  Copy number: Unknown
Gene/Insert
  Gene/Insert name: MAP1LC3B
  Species: H. sapiens (human)
  Entrez Gene: MAP1LC3B (a.k.a. ATG8F, LC3B, MAP1A/1BLC3, MAP1LC3B-a)
  Cloning method: Gateway Cloning
Terms and licenses: Academic/Nonprofit Terms; Industry Terms: Not Available to Industry
Depositor comments: Please visit https://www.biorxiv.org/content/10.1101/2023.06.26.546565v2 for bioRxiv preprint.
How to cite: pHAGE-Mch-MAP1LC3B was a gift from Wade Harper (Addgene plasmid # 201924 ; http://n2t.net/addgene:201924 ; RRID:Addgene_201924)
